>Addgene plasmid #153264 | pDGE473 | addgene full sequence | sequence record 307076 | Addgene NGS Result
TCGCGCGTTTCGGTGATGACGGTGAAAACCTCTGACACATGCAGCTCCCGGAGACGGTCACAGCTTGTCT
GTAAGCGGATGCCGGGAGCAGACAAGCCCGTCAGGGCGCGTCAGCGGGTGTTGGCGGGTGTCGGGGCTGG
CTTAACTATGCGGCATCAGAGCAGATTGTACTGAGAGTGCACCATATGCGGTGTGAAATACCGCACAGAT
GCGTAAGGAGAAAATACCGCATCAGGCGCCATTCGCCATTCAGGCTGCGCAACTGTTGGGAAGGGCGATC
GGTGCGGGCCTCTTCGCTATTACGCCAGCTGGCGAAAGGGGGATGTGCTGCAAGGCGATTAAGTTGGGTA
ACGCCAGGGTTTTCCCAGTCACGACGTTGTAAAACGACGGCCAGTGAATTCGAGCTCGGTACCTCGCGAA
TGCATCTAGATTTGGTCTCATTGCGTTTTCCCAGTCACGACCAAAAACTTCAAAATCTAACACAAATTTT
TATTGTATTTGAGCAGATTTGCATAATAGTCAGCGAAGCTGTGTCAAGGGCCAACATATTATTCCCACAT
CGGTAGGTCAACACATAAACTCCAGGTTTATGAGGCTTCGTAGCAGTAGCACATGTCAAAGTCTTCTGAG
ACGTTGATCGGCACGTAAGAGGTTCCAACTTTCACCATAATGAAATAAGATCACTACCGGGCGTATTTTT
TGAGTTATCGAGATTTTCAGGAGCTAAGGAAGCTAAAATGGAGAAAAAAATCACTGGATATACCACCGTT
GATATATCCCAATGGCATCGTAAAGAACATTTTGAGGCATTTCAGTCAGTTGCTCAATGTACCTATAACC
AGACCGTTCAGCTGGATATTACGGCCTTTTTAAAGACCGTAAAGAAAAATAAGCACAAGTTTTATCCGGC
CTTTATTCACATTCTTGCCCGCCTGATGAATGCTCATCCGGAATTCCGTATGGCAATGAAAGACGGTGAG
CTGGTGATATGGGATAGTGTTCACCCTTGTTACACCGTTTTCCATGAGCAAACTGAAACGTTTTCATCGC
TCTGGAGTGAATACCACGACGATTTCCGGCAGTTTCTACACATATATTCGCAAGATGTGGCGTGTTACGG
TGAAAACCTGGCCTATTTCCCTAAAGGGTTTATTGAGAATATGTTTTTCGTCTCAGCCAATCCCTGGGTG
AGTTTCACCAGTTTTGATTTAAACGTGGCCAATATGGACAACTTCTTCGCCCCCGTTTTCACCATGGGCA
AATATTATACGCAAGGCGACAAGGTGCTGATGCCGCTGGCGATTCAGGTTCATCATGCCGTTTGTGATGG
CTTCCATGTCGGTAGAATGCTTAATGAATTACAACAGTACTGCGATGAGTGGCAGGGGGGGCGTAAACGC
CGCGTGGATCCGGCTTACTAAAAGCCAGATAACAGTATGCGTATTTGCGCGCTGATTTTTGCGGTATAAG
AATATATACTGATATGTATACCCGAAGTATGTCAAAAAGAGGTATGCTATGAAGCAGCGTATTACAGTGA
CAGTTGACAGCGACAGCTATCAGTTGCTCAAGGCATATATGATGTCAATATCTCCGGTCTGGTAAGCACA
ACCATGCAGAATGAAGCCCGTCGTCTGCGTGCCGAACGCTGGAAAGCGGAAAATCAGGAAGGGATGGCTG
AGGTCGCCCGGTTTATTGAAATGAACGGCTCTTTTGCTGACGAGAACAGGGGCTGGTGAAATGCAGTTTA
AGGTTTACACCTATAAAAGAGAGAGCCGTTATCGTCTGTTTGTGGATGTACAGAGTGATATTATTGACAC
GCCCGGGCGACGGATGGTGATCCCCCTGGCCAGTGCACGTCTGCTGTCAGATAAAGTCTCCCGTGAACTT
TACCCGGTGGTGCATATCGGGGATGAAAGCTGGCGCATGATGACCACCGATATGGCCAGTGTGCCGGTTT
CCGTTATCGGGGAAGAAGTGGCTGATCTCAGCCACCGCGAAAATGACATCAAAAACGCCATTAACCTGAT
GTTCTGGGGAATATAAATGTCAGGCTCCCTTATACACAGCCAGTCGAAGACTTGTTTCAGAGCTATGCTG
GAAACAGCATAGCAAGTTGAAATAAGGCTAGTCCGTTATCAACTTGAAAAAGTGGCACCGAGTCGGTGCT
TTTTTTTGCTTAGAGACCTTTATCGGATCCCGGGCCCGTCGACTGCAGAGGCCTGCATGCAAGCTTGGCG
TAATCATGGTCATAGCTGTTTCCTGTGTGAAATTGTTATCCGCTCACAATTCCACACAACATACGAGCCG
GAAGCATAAAGTGTAAAGCCTGGGGTGCCTAATGAGTGAGCTAACTCACATTAATTGCGTTGCGCTCACT
GCCCGCTTTCCAGTCGGGAAACCTGTCGTGCCAGCTGCATTAATGAATCGGCCAACGCGCGGGGAGAGGC
GGTTTGCGTATTGGGCGCTCTTCCGCTTCCTCGCTCACTGACTCGCTGCGCTCGGTCGTTCGGCTGCGGC
GAGCGGTATCAGCTCACTCAAAGGCGGTAATACGGTTATCCACAGAATCAGGGGATAACGCAGGAAAGAA
CATGTGAGCAAAAGGCCAGCAAAAGGCCAGGAACCGTAAAAAGGCCGCGTTGCTGGCGTTTTTCCATAGG
CTCCGCCCCCCTGACGAGCATCACAAAAATCGACGCTCAAGTCAGAGGTGGCGAAACCCGACAGGACTAT
AAAGATACCAGGCGTTTCCCCCTGGAAGCTCCCTCGTGCGCTCTCCTGTTCCGACCCTGCCGCTTACCGG
ATACCTGTCCGCCTTTCTCCCTTCGGGAAGCGTGGCGCTTTCTCATAGCTCACGCTGTAGGTATCTCAGT
TCGGTGTAGGTCGTTCGCTCCAAGCTGGGCTGTGTGCACGAACCCCCCGTTCAGCCCGACCGCTGCGCCT
TATCCGGTAACTATCGTCTTGAGTCCAACCCGGTAAGACACGACTTATCGCCACTGGCAGCAGCCACTGG
TAACAGGATTAGCAGAGCGAGGTATGTAGGCGGTGCTACAGAGTTCTTGAAGTGGTGGCCTAACTACGGC
TACACTAGAAGAACAGTATTTGGTATCTGCGCTCTGCTGAAGCCAGTTACCTTCGGAAAAAGAGTTGGTA
GCTCTTGATCCGGCAAACAAACCACCGCTGGTAGCGGTGGTTTTTTTGTTTGCAAGCAGCAGATTACGCG
CAGAAAAAAAGGATCTCAAGAAGATCCTTTGATCTTTTCTACGGGGTCTGACGCTCAGTGGAACGAAAAC
TCACGTTAAGGGATTTTGGTCATGAGATTATCAAAAAGGATCTTCACCTAGATCCTTTTAAATTAAAAAT
GAAGTTTTAAATCAATCTAAAGTATATATGAGTAAACTTGGTCTGACAGTTACCAATGCTTAATCAGTGA
GGCACCTATCTCAGCGATCTGTCTATTTCGTTCATCCATAGTTGCCTGACTCCCCGTCGTGTAGATAACT
ACGATACGGGAGGGCTTACCATCTGGCCCCAGTGCTGCAATGATACCGCGAGATCCACGCTCACCGGCTC
CAGATTTATCAGCAATAAACCAGCCAGCCGGAAGGGCCGAGCGCAGAAGTGGTCCTGCAACTTTATCCGC
CTCCATCCAGTCTATTAATTGTTGCCGGGAAGCTAGAGTAAGTAGTTCGCCAGTTAATAGTTTGCGCAAC
GTTGTTGCCATTGCTACAGGCATCGTGGTGTCACGCTCGTCGTTTGGTATGGCTTCATTCAGCTCCGGTT
CCCAACGATCAAGGCGAGTTACATGATCCCCCATGTTGTGCAAAAAAGCGGTTAGCTCCTTCGGTCCTCC
GATCGTTGTCAGAAGTAAGTTGGCCGCAGTGTTATCACTCATGGTTATGGCAGCACTGCATAATTCTCTT
ACTGTCATGCCATCCGTAAGATGCTTTTCTGTGACTGGTGAGTACTCAACCAAGTCATTCTGAGAATAGT
GTATGCGGCGACCGAGTTGCTCTTGCCCGGCGTCAATACGGGATAATACCGCGCCACATAGCAGAACTTT
AAAAGTGCTCATCATTGGAAAACGTTCTTCGGGGCGAAAACTCTCAAGGATCTTACCGCTGTTGAGATCC
AGTTCGATGTAACCCACTCGTGCACCCAACTGATCTTCAGCATCTTTTACTTTCACCAGCGTTTCTGGGT
GAGCAAAAACAGGAAGGCAAAATGCCGCAAAAAAGGGAATAAGGGCGACACGGAAATGTTGAATACTCAT
ACTCTTCCTTTTTCAATATTATTGAAGCATTTATCAGGGTTATTGTCTCATGAGCGGATACATATTTGAA
TGTATTTAGAAAAATAAACAAATAGGGGTTCCGCGCACATTTCCCCGAAAAGTGCCACCTGACGTCTAAG
AAACCATTATTATCATGACATTAACCTATAAAAATAGGCGTATCACGAGGCCCTTTCGTC
Features (pLannotate 1.2.2; 16 found; start..end, strand, type, name):
    137..236     +  misc_feature   bom (fragment): basis of mobility region from pBR322
    242..399     -  CDS            lacZα (fragment): LacZα fragment of β-galactosidase; lacZ fragment
    445..461     -  CDS            lacZα (fragment): LacZα fragment of β-galactosidase; lacZ fragment
    635..737     +  promoter       cat promoter: promoter of the E. coli cat gene encoding chloramphenicol acetyltransferase
    738..1396    +  CDS            CmR: chloramphenicol acetyltransferase; cat; confers resistance to chloramphenicol
   1578..1736    +  CDS            ccdA (fragment): CCDA_ECO57 - Also known as H, letA. Experimental evidence at protein level: Swiss-Prot protein existence level 1. Antitoxin component of a type II toxin-antitoxin (TA) system which inhibits the post-segregational killing (PSK) of plasmid-free cells, also referred to as a plasmid addiction system. Binds to and blocks the activity of CcdB; will also remove bound CcdB protein from the CcdB-GyrA complex by forming a CcdA-CcdB complex, a process termed rejuvenation. Functions as a transcriptional corepressor for the ccdAB operon, repression also requires CcdB (By similarity). From Escherichia coli
   1741..2043    +  CDS            ccdB: CCDB_ECOLI - Also known as G, letB, letD. Experimental evidence at protein level: Swiss-Prot protein existence level 1. Toxic component of a type II toxin-antitoxin (TA) system, functioning in plasmid maintainence. Responsible for the post- segregational killing (PSK) of plasmid-free cells, also referred to as a plasmid addiction system. Half-life of over 2 hours. Cell killing by CcdB is accompanied by filamentation, defects in chromosome and plasmid segregation, defects in cell division, formation of anucleate cells, decreased DNA synthesis and plasmid loss. Interferes with the activity of DN
   2102..2169    +  misc_RNA       tracrRNA (fragment): trans-activating CRISPR RNA for the Streptococcus pyogenes CRISPR/Cas9 system
   2273..2289    -  protein_bind   lac operator: The lac repressor binds to the lac operator to inhibit transcription in E. coli. This inhibition can be relieved by adding lactose or isopropyl-β-D-thiogalactopyranoside (IPTG). lac repressor encoded by lacI
   2297..2327    -  promoter       lac promoter: promoter for the E. coli lac operon
   2342..2363    -  protein_bind   CAP binding site: CAP binding activates transcription in the presence of cAMP. E. coli catabolite activator protein
   2376..2468    -  CDS            lacI (fragment): lac repressor; lacI; The lac repressor binds to the lac operator to inhibit transcription in E. coli. This inhibition can be relieved by adding lactose or isopropyl-β-D-thiogalactopyranoside (IPTG).
   2651..3239    -  rep_origin     ori: high-copy-number ColE1/pMB1/pBR322/pUC origin of replication
   3410..4270    -  CDS            AmpR: β-lactamase; bla; confers resistance to ampicillin, carbenicillin, and related antibiotics
   4271..4375    -  promoter       AmpR promoter: bla
   4470..35      +  CDS            rop (fragment) (across the origin): Rop protein, which maintains plasmids at low copy number; rop
