[The description below was written by a language model from this plasmid's Addgene catalogue record and pLannotate feature annotations shown in this document.]
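Description:
pDGE473 is an empty "M1E" shuttle vector from a plant multiplex genome-editing toolkit, built on a pUC57-BsaI backbone and used to assemble single guide RNA transcriptional units. It is a small, high-copy E. coli plasmid (the sequenced record is about 4.5 kb) that replicates from a ColE1/pUC-type origin and carries an ampicillin resistance gene (bla) with its native promoter. Remnants of lacZα, the lac promoter/operator region, lacI, bom and rop are annotated as fragments and appear to be backbone leftovers rather than functional parts.

The working region is a guide RNA cassette in which, according to the catalogue entry, the Solanum lycopersicum U3 promoter (a small nuclear RNA promoter of the type commonly used to express guides in plants) drives the sgRNA. The automated feature table does not annotate this promoter, but it does detect the Streptococcus pyogenes tracrRNA-derived portion of the sgRNA scaffold. Immediately upstream of that scaffold lies a placeholder cassette containing a chloramphenicol resistance gene with the cat promoter, a ccdA fragment and an intact ccdB toxin gene. This arrangement explains the dual chloramphenicol and ampicillin resistance and the need to propagate the empty vector in a ccdB-tolerant strain. Hybridized oligonucleotides encoding the target-specific spacer are cloned in place of the ccdB/CmR cassette, so that ccdB provides counter-selection against unmodified vector in standard strains. The restriction enzyme sites used for this step are not stated in the record. The resulting sgRNA units are intended as modules for subsequent assembly into multiplex editing constructs for plants, as in the associated work on Nicotiana benthamiana and Arabidopsis.
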