Addgene plasmid #153264: pDGE473
Purpose: (Empty Backbone) M1E shuttle vector containing the Solanum lycopersicum U3 promoter for preparation of single guide RNA transcriptional units by cloning of hybridized oligonucleotides.
Depositing lab: Johannes Stuttmann. Depositing organization: Martin-Luther-Universitaet Halle-Wittenberg. Publication: Highly efficient multiplex editing: One-shot generation of 8x Nicotiana benthamiana and 12x Arabidopsis mutants. Stuttmann J, Barthel K, Martin P, Ordon J, Erickson JL, Herr R, Ferik F, Kretschmer C, Berner T, Keilwagen J, Marillonnet S, Bonas U. Plant J. 2021 Feb 12. doi: 10.1111/tpj.15197. PubMed 33577114.
Backbone
  Vector backbone: pUC57-BsaI
  Backbone size (bp): 2700
  Vector type: CRISPR
  Selectable markers: ccdB
Growth in bacteria
  Bacterial resistance: Chloramphenicol and Ampicillin, 25 & 100 μg/mL
  Growth temperature: 37°C
  Growth strain: ccdB Survival
  Copy number: High Copy
Gene/Insert
  Gene/Insert name: None
Terms and licenses: Academic/Nonprofit Terms; Industry Terms: Not Available to Industry
Depositor comments: Please visit https://www.biorxiv.org/content/10.1101/2020.03.31.018671v2 for bioRxiv preprint.
How to cite: pDGE473 was a gift from Johannes Stuttmann (Addgene plasmid # 153264 ; http://n2t.net/addgene:153264 ; RRID:Addgene_153264)
